>Addgene plasmid #179823 | pPOTv7-g418-mScarlet | addgene full sequence | sequence record 355461 | Addgene NGS Result
GGGCGAATTGGGCCCGTATAATGCAGACCTGCTGCAAGCTAGGGGCACAGCAAGGTCTTCTGAAATTCAT
GTTTTTTTTTTTTTTACTCTGCATTGCAGTCTCCGCTCTTATTTAGTTTTGCTTTACGTAAGGTCTCGTT
GCTGCCATAAAATAAGCTCTAGTGGAATTCATGATTGAACAAGATGGATTGCACGCAGGTTCTCCGGCCG
CTTGGGTGGAGAGGCTATTCGGCTATGACTGGGCACAACAGACAATCGGCTGCTCTGATGCCGCCGTGTT
CCGGCTGTCAGCGCAGGGGCGCCCGGTTCTTTTTGTCAAGACCGACCTGTCCGGTGCCCTGAATGAACTG
CAGGACGAGGCAGCGCGGCTATCGTGGCTGGCCACGACGGGCGTTCCTTGCGCAGCTGTGCTCGACGTTG
TCACTGAAGCGGGAAGGGACTGGCTGCTATTGGGCGAAGTGCCGGGGCAGGATCTCCTGTCATCTCACCT
TGCTCCTGCCGAGAAAGTATCCATCATGGCTGATGCAATGCGGCGGCTGCATACGCTTGATCCGGCTACC
TGCCCATTCGACCACCAAGCGAAACATCGCATCGAGCGAGCACGTACTCGGATGGAAGCCGGTCTTGTCG
ATCAGGATGATCTGGACGAAGAGCATCAGGGGCTCGCGCCAGCCGAACTGTTCGCCAGGCTCAAGGCGCG
CATGCCCGACGGCGAGGATCTCGTCGTGACCCACGGCGATGCCTGCTTGCCGAATATCATGGTGGAAAAT
GGCCGCTTTTCTGGATTCATCGACTGTGGCCGGCTGGGTGTGGCGGACCGCTATCAGGACATAGCGTTGG
CTACCCGTGATATTGCTGAAGAGCTTGGCGGCGAATGGGCTGACCGCTTCCTCGTGCTTTACGGTATCGC
CGCTCCCGATTCGCAGCGCATCGCCTTCTATCGCCTTCTTGACGAGTTCTTCTGACCATGGTGCCCATTT
AGTTGGCCTTTCCCTTGTCTCGTGTCTTTTCCGTGGAAAGGTTCCCGGAGTAATCTGATGGCACAGCAGG
GAGGTGCGCCTGCAGGTTGGTTAGGAAGGGGGGATGATGTAAAAGAAGAAAATGGGGGGATTCGAGCCCC
ACGCGTTGCTCAAGCTGTGTAGCGCAGGCGTTTCCTTACATATTTCTCTAACAGGCACGGAAGCCTAACA
AATACACTTGGCTTATTTTTTTGCCCCCTCATGTCTTGTACAAATATTTGCGATAGCTTAGCTATCAGCC
ACATTAATCAAACAAGTATACCAACAAGCCCGAAAACAGAAACTCAACTGCAACGGGTACCTATGGGTTC
TGGTAGTGGTTCCGGTTCCGGTTCTAAGCTTGTAAGCAAAGGGGAGGCTGTCATAAAGGAATTTATGCGA
TTTAAAGTGCACATGGAAGGGAGTATGAACGGCCATGAGTTTGAAATAGAAGGAGAGGGAGAGGGGCGCC
CTTACGAAGGTACTCAGACGGCGAAGCTCAAAGTGACTAAGGGAGGTCCTCTGCCGTTTAGCTGGGATAT
ACTTTCACCCCAGTTCATGTATGGCAGCCGCGCGTTCACGAAGCACCCCGCAGATATCCCCGATTACTAT
AAACAGTCATTTCCTGAGGGGTTCAAGTGGGAACGAGTAATGAACTTTGAGGATGGTGGCGCTGTAACGG
TAACACAAGATACCTCGCTCGAAGACGGTACGCTCATTTACAAAGTGAAGCTGCGCGGAACAAATTTCCC
TCCTGATGGACCAGTAATGCAGAAAAAGACTATGGGATGGGAAGCCTCGACGGAACGTCTCTACCCGGAG
GACGGGGTGCTGAAAGGGGATATTAAAATGGCACTCCGACTGAAAGACGGCGGCAGGTATCTTGCTGATT
TTAAAACCACGTACAAAGCTAAAAAGCCAGTGCAGATGCCTGGAGCGTATAACGTAGACCGAAAACTCGA
CATTACGTCGCATAACGAGGACTATACGGTAGTCGAACAGTATGAGAGGTCTGAAGGGAGGCATTCAACT
GGTGGTATGGATGAGTTGTATAAGGGATCCGGATCAGGATCTGGATCAGGATCGGGTAGTTAAGAGCTCC
GCTGCGCTTAAATGTCTTTCATTATAATCAATGTATAACCTTTATGTAGTATTTCAATCTATGCCGCTGT
GTACGTGCACTGCGGTGCCTATCCTTCGGCATTAGAGAGTCACTGTTTGTGTAGATCGTAGCTGCATGTC
TGACATCTGGTTCATTAGTGCCGTTTTGAGTCTGCACTGTTGTGCAACTTGATATTCATCACTGCACACC
AACCGTGTGTTTCCTCCTTTGGGTGCACCCTTTAATCCTTGTCTTCTCCTTTTTTGTCTCTTTCCCCCTC
GAAAAGGTGTCAAACTACTGCCGCATAAACTACGGTTATCCCAAATTTAAGAGAAAGCAATAAAGCATCA
GCTAGCATGATTGAACAAGATGGATTGCACGCAGGTTCTCCGGCCGCTTGGGTGGAGAGGCTATTCGGCT
ATGACTGGGCACAACAGACAATCGGCTGCTCTGATGCCGCCGTGTTCCGGCTGTCAGCGCAGGGGCGCCC
GGTTCTTTTTGTCAAGACCGACCTGTCCGGTGCCCTGAATGAACTGCAGGACGAGGCAGCGCGGCTATCG
TGGCTGGCCACGACGGGCGTTCCTTGCGCAGCTGTGCTCGACGTTGTCACTGAAGCGGGAAGGGACTGGC
TGCTATTGGGCGAAGTGCCGGGGCAGGATCTCCTGTCATCTCACCTTGCTCCTGCCGAGAAAGTATCCAT
CATGGCTGATGCAATGCGGCGGCTGCATACGCTTGATCCGGCTACCTGCCCATTCGACCACCAAGCGAAA
CATCGCATCGAGCGAGCACGTACTCGGATGGAAGCCGGTCTTGTCGATCAGGATGATCTGGACGAAGAGC
ATCAGGGGCTCGCGCCAGCCGAACTGTTCGCCAGGCTCAAGGCGCGCATGCCCGACGGCGAGGATCTCGT
CGTGACCCACGGCGATGCCTGCTTGCCGAATATCATGGTGGAAAATGGCCGCTTTTCTGGATTCATCGAC
TGTGGCCGGCTGGGTGTGGCGGACCGCTATCAGGACATAGCGTTGGCTACCCGTGATATTGCTGAAGAGC
TTGGCGGCGAATGGGCTGACCGCTTCCTCGTGCTTTACGGTATCGCCGCTCCCGATTCGCAGCGCATCGC
CTTCTATCGCCTTCTTGACGAGTTCTTCTGACTCGAGTGCCCATTTAGTTGGCTTTTCCCTTGTCTCGTG
TCTTTTCCGTGGAAAGGTTCCCGGAGTAATCTGATGGCACAGCAGGGAGGTGCGCCTGCAGGTTGGTTAG
GAAGGGGGGATGATGTAAAAGAAGAAAATGGGGGGATTCGAGCCCCGCACAGGTCTCTCAAATTGGATGC
ATAGCTTGAGTATTCTATAGTGTCACCTAAATAGCTTGGCGTAATCATGGTCATAGCTGTTTCCTGTGTG
AAATTGTTATCCGCTCACAATTCCACACAACATACGAGCCGGAAGCATAAAGTGTAAAGCCTGGGGTGCC
TAATGAGTGAGCTAACTCACATTAATTGCGTTGCGCTCACTGCCCGCTTTCCAGTCGGGAAACCTGTCGT
GCCAGCTGCATTAATGAATCGGCCAACGCGCGGGGAGAGGCGGTTTGCGTATTGGGCGCTCTTCCGCTTC
CTCGCTCACTGACTCGCTGCGCTCGGTCGTTCGGCTGCGGCGAGCGGTATCAGCTCACTCAAAGGCGGTA
ATACGGTTATCCACAGAATCAGGGGATAACGCAGGAAAGAACATGTGAGCAAAAGGCCAGCAAAAGGCCA
GGAACCGTAAAAAGGCCGCGTTGCTGGCGTTTTTCCATAGGCTCCGCCCCCCTGACGAGCATCACAAAAA
TCGACGCTCAAGTCAGAGGTGGCGAAACCCGACAGGACTATAAAGATACCAGGCGTTTCCCCCTGGAAGC
TCCCTCGTGCGCTCTCCTGTTCCGACCCTGCCGCTTACCGGATACCTGTCCGCCTTTCTCCCTTCGGGAA
GCGTGGCGCTTTCTCATAGCTCACGCTGTAGGTATCTCAGTTCGGTGTAGGTCGTTCGCTCCAAGCTGGG
CTGTGTGCACGAACCCCCCGTTCAGCCCGACCGCTGCGCCTTATCCGGTAACTATCGTCTTGAGTCCAAC
CCGGTAAGACACGACTTATCGCCACTGGCAGCAGCCACTGGTAACAGGATTAGCAGAGCGAGGTATGTAG
GCGGTGCTACAGAGTTCTTGAAGTGGTGGCCTAACTACGGCTACACTAGAAGAACAGTATTTGGTATCTG
CGCTCTGCTGAAGCCAGTTACCTTCGGAAAAAGAGTTGGTAGCTCTTGATCCGGCAAACAAACCACCGCT
GGTAGCGGTGGTTTTTTTGTTTGCAAGCAGCAGATTACGCGCAGAAAAAAAGGATCTCAAGAAGATCCTT
TGATCTTTTCTACGGGGTCTGACGCTCAGTGGAACGAAAACTCACGTTAAGGGATTTTGGTCATGAGATT
ATCAAAAAGGATCTTCACCTAGATCCTTTTAAATTAAAAATGAAGTTTTAAATCAATCTAAAGTATATAT
GAGTAAACTTGGTCTGACAGTTACCAATGCTTAATCAGTGAGGCACCTATCTCAGCGATCTGTCTATTTC
GTTCATCCATAGTTGCCTGACTCCCCGTCGTGTAGATAATTACGATACGGGAGGGCTTACCATCTGGCCC
CAGTGCTGCAATGATACCGCGAGACCCACGCTCACCGGCTCCAGATTTATCAGCAATAAACCAGCCAGCC
GGAAGGGCCGAGCGCAGAAGTGGTCCTGCAACTTTATCCGCCTCCATCCAGTCTATTAATTGTTGCCGGG
AAGCTAGAGTAAGTAGTTCGCCAGTTAATAGTTTGCGCAACGTTGTTGCCATTGCTACAGGCATCGTGGT
GTCACGCTCGTCGTTTGGTATGGCTTCATTCAGCTCCGGTTCCCAACGATCAAGGCGAGTTACATGATCC
CCCATGTTGTGCAAAAAAGCGGTTAGCTCCTTCGGTCCTCCGATCGTTGTCAGAAGTAAGTTGGCCGCAG
TGTTATCACTCATGGTTATGGCAGCACTGCATAATTCTCTTACTGTCATGCCATCCGTAAGATGCTTTTC
TGTGACTGGTGAGTACTCAACCAAGTCATTCTGAGAATAGTGTATGCGGCGACCGAGTTGCTCTTGCCCG
GCGTCAATACGGGATAATACCGCGCCACATAGCAGAACTTTAAAAGTGCTCATCATTGGAAAACGTTCTT
CGGGGCGAAAACTCTCAAGGATCTTACCGCTGTTGAGATCCAGTTCGATGTAACCCACTCGTGCACCCAA
CTGATCTTCAGCATCTTTTACTTTCACCAGCGTTTCTGGGTGAGCAAAAACAGGAAGGCAAAATGCCGCA
AAAAAGGGAATAAGGGCGACACGGAAATGTTGAATACTCATACTCTTCCTTTTTCAATATTATTGAAGCA
TTTATCAGGGTTATTGTCTCATGAGCGGATACATATTTGAATGTATTTAGAAAAATAAACAAATAGGGGT
TCCGCGCACATTTCCCCGAAAAGTGCCACCTGATGCGGTGTGAAATACCGCACAGATGCGTAAGGAGAAA
ATACCGCATCAGGAAATTGTAAGCGTTAATATTTTGTTAAAATTCGCGTTAAATTTTTGTTAAATCAGCT
CATTTTTTAACCAATAGGCCGAAATCGGCAAAATCCCTTATAAATCAAAAGAATAGACCGAGATAGGGT
[37 nt withheld, positions 5810-5846]
AAAGAACGTGGACTCCAACGTCAAAGG
[49 nt withheld, positions 5874-5922]
T
[91 nt withheld, positions 5924-6014]
G
[98 nt withheld, positions 6016-6113]
ACTTAATGCGCCGCTACAGGGCGCGTCCATTCGCCATTCAGGCTGCGCAACTGTTGGGAAGGGCGATCGG
TGCGGGCCTCTTCGCTATTACGCCAGCTGGCGAAAGGGGGATGTGCTGCAAGGCGATTAAGTTGGGTAAC
GCCAGGGTTTTCCCAGTCACGACGTTGTAAAACGACGGCCAGTGAATTGTAATACGACTCACTATA
Features (pLannotate 1.2.2; 15 found; start..end, strand, type, name):
    171..962     +  CDS            neo: KKA2_KLEPN - Also known as kan, nptII. Experimental evidence at protein level: Swiss-Prot protein existence level 1. Resistance to kanamycin, neomycin, paromomycin, ribostamycin, butirosin and gentamicin B. From Klebsiella pneumoniae.
   1359..2054    +  CDS            mScarlet: mScarlet is a basic (constitutively fluorescent) red fluorescent protein published in 2016, derived from synthetic construct. It has moderate acid sensitivity.
   2457..3248    +  CDS            neo: KKA2_KLEPN - Also known as kan, nptII. Experimental evidence at protein level: Swiss-Prot protein existence level 1. Resistance to kanamycin, neomycin, paromomycin, ribostamycin, butirosin and gentamicin B. From Klebsiella pneumoniae.
   3444..3462    -  promoter       SP6 promoter: promoter for bacteriophage SP6 RNA polymerase
   3504..3520    -  protein_bind   lac operator: The lac repressor binds to the lac operator to inhibit transcription in E. coli. This inhibition can be relieved by adding lactose or isopropyl-β-D-thiogalactopyranoside (IPTG). lac repressor encoded by lacI
   3528..3558    -  promoter       lac promoter: promoter for the E. coli lac operon
   3573..3594    -  protein_bind   CAP binding site: CAP binding activates transcription in the presence of cAMP. E. coli catabolite activator protein
   3607..3699    -  CDS            lacI (fragment): lac repressor; lacI; The lac repressor binds to the lac operator to inhibit transcription in E. coli. This inhibition can be relieved by adding lactose or isopropyl-β-D-thiogalactopyranoside (IPTG).
   3882..4470    -  rep_origin     ori: high-copy-number ColE1/pMB1/pBR322/pUC origin of replication
   4641..5501    -  CDS            AmpR: β-lactamase; bla; confers resistance to ampicillin, carbenicillin, and related antibiotics
   5502..5606    -  promoter       AmpR promoter: bla
   5633..5683    +  misc_feature   bom (fragment): basis of mobility region from pBR322
   5684..6139    -  rep_origin     f1 ori (sequence partly withheld): f1 bacteriophage origin of replication; arrow indicates direction of (+) strand synthesis
   6143..6300    -  CDS            lacZα (fragment): LacZα fragment of β-galactosidase; lacZ fragment
   6303..2       +  promoter       T7 promoter (across the origin): promoter for bacteriophage T7 RNA polymerase
