[The description below was written by a language model from this plasmid's Addgene catalogue record and pLannotate feature annotations shown in this document.]
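Description:
pPOTv7-g418-mScarlet is a PCR-only tagging (pPOT) template plasmid for endogenous gene tagging in Trypanosoma brucei. It is not an expression vector in the usual sense. Instead, it serves as a template from which a tagging cassette is amplified using long primers that carry homology to the target locus, and the PCR product is then integrated into the parasite genome. The plasmid itself is maintained in E. coli on a high-copy ColE1/pUC-type origin with ampicillin selection (AmpR under its own bla promoter). Its backbone also carries an f1 origin, flanking T7 and SP6 promoters, and remnants of lac promoter/operator, lacZα and lacI sequences typical of a general cloning vector.

The payload, as annotated in the 6,319 nt sequence, is a single mScarlet open reading frame (a constitutively fluorescent red protein, cloned between HindIII and BamHI sites) flanked on each side by a copy of the neo (nptII) gene, which provides the G418 resistance named in the construct. This symmetrical layout fits the pPOT design. A product spanning the upstream marker plus mScarlet would suit N-terminal tagging, and one spanning mScarlet plus the downstream marker would suit C-terminal tagging, although the record does not spell this out. The promoter is listed as "read through", meaning that no dedicated promoter drives the cassette and expression relies on transcription of the tagged locus after integration. The intervening regions between the coding sequences are unannotated. They presumably hold the trypanosome RNA-processing sequences and linkers, but the record does not identify them. The construct is part of a toolkit for protein localisation and functional analysis in trypanosomatids.
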