Addgene plasmid #179823: pPOTv7-g418-mScarlet
Purpose: Trypanosoma brucei PCR only tagging (pPOT) vector for endogenous gene tagging
Depositing lab: Samuel Dean & Keith Gull. Depositing organization: University of Oxford. Publication: A comprehensive toolkit for protein localization and functional analysis in trypanosomatids. Paterou A, Saez Conde J, Tyc J, Sunter JD, Vaughan S, Gull K, Dean S. Open Biol. 2025 Apr;15(4):240361. doi: 10.1098/rsob.240361. Epub 2025 Apr 2. PubMed 40169015.
Backbone
  Vector backbone: pPOT
  Vector type: Unspecified
Growth in bacteria
  Bacterial resistance: Ampicillin, 100 μg/mL
  Growth temperature: 37°C
  Growth strain: NEB Stable
  Copy number: High Copy
Gene/Insert
  Gene/Insert name: mScarlet
  Species: Synthetic
  Promoter: read through
  Cloning method: Restriction Enzyme; 5′ cloning site HindIII (not destroyed); 3′ cloning site BamHI (not destroyed)
  Sequencing primers: 5′ cTATGGGTTCTGGTAGTG; 3′ cTTAACTACCCGATCCTG
Terms and licenses: Academic/Nonprofit Terms; Industry Terms: Not Available to Industry
Depositor comments: Please visit https://doi.org/10.1101/2023.04.21.537815 for bioRxiv preprint.
How to cite: pPOTv7-g418-mScarlet was a gift from Samuel Dean & Keith Gull (Addgene plasmid # 179823 ; http://n2t.net/addgene:179823 ; RRID:Addgene_179823)
